>Addgene plasmid #217885 | p206-Switch-ON | addgene full sequence | sequence record 433898 | Addgene NGS Result
GGTAAGCTGGCCAGCAACTTATCTGTGTCTGTCCGATTGTCTAGTGTCTATGTTTGATGTTATGCGCCTG
CGTCTGTACTAGTTAGCTAACTAGCTCTGTATCTGGCGGACCCGTGGTGGAACTGACGAGTTCTGAACAC
CCGGCCGCAACCCTGGGAGACGTCCCAGGGACTTTGGGGGCCGTTTTTGTGGCCCGACCTGAGGAAGGGA
GTCGATGTGGAATCCGACCCCGTCAGGATATGTGGTTCTGGTAGGAGACGAGAACCTAAAACAGTTCCCG
CCTCCGTCTGAATTTTTGCTTTCGGTTTGGAACCGAAGCCGCGCGTCTTGTCTGCTGCAGCGCTGCAGCA
TCGTTCTGTGTTGTCTCTGTCTGACTGTGTTTCTGTATTTGTCTGAAAATTAGGGCCAGACTGTTACCAC
TCCCTTAAGTTTGACCTTAGGTCACTGGAAAGATGTCGAGCGGATCGCTCACAACCAGTCGGTAGATGTC
AAGAAGAGACGTTGGTTACCTTCTGCTCTGCAGAATGGCCAACCTTTAACGTCGGATGGCCGCGAGACGG
CACCTTTAACCGAGACCTCATCACCCAGGTTAAGATCAAGGTCTTTTCACCTGGCCCGCATGGACACCCA
GACCAGGTCCCCTACATCGTGACCTGGGAAGCCTTGGCTTTTGACCCCCCTCCCTGGGTCAAGCCCTTTG
TACACCCTAAGCCTCCGCCTCCTCTTCCTCCATCCGCCCCGTCTCTCCCCCTTGAACCTCCTCGTTCGAC
CCCGCCTCGATCCTCCCTTTATCCAGCCCTCACTCCTTCTCTAGGCGCCGGAATTGAAGATCTCCGCGGT
TAATTAAAATGATACGGCGACCACCGAGATCTGTCTTGATCTAGGAGCTACTCATCAACGGTCACATGTG
AGGGCCTATTTCCCATGATTCCTTCATATTTGCATATACGATACAAGGCTGTTAGAGAGATAATTGGAAT
TAATTTGACTGTAAACACAAAGATATTAGTACAAAATACGTGACGTAGAAAGTAATAATTTCTTGGGTAG
TTTGCAGTTTTAAAATTATGTTTTAAAATGGACTATCATATGCTTACCGTAACTTGAAAGTATTTCGATT
TCTTGGCTTTATATATCTTGTGGAAAGGACGAAACACCGGGTCTTCGCTCGAGAGAAGACCTGTTTAAGA
GCTATGCTGATAACTTCGTATAGCATACATTATACGAAGTTATTTTTTTTTTTTGCGGCCGCCCAGAATT
CTGGCCTGCAGGATAACTTCGTATAGCATACATTATACGAAGTTATCAGCATAGCAAGTTTAAATAAGGC
TAGTCCGTTATCAACTTGAAAAAGTGGCACCGAGTCGGTGCTTTTTTGTTTTAGAGCTAGAAATAGCAAG
TTAAAATAAGGCTAGTCCGTTTTTAGCGCGTGCGCCAATTCTGCAGACAAATGGCTCTAGAGGTACCCGT
TAAGATCGGAAGAGCACACGTCTGAACTCCAGTCACAAAATTATCTCGTATGCCGTCTTATGCTTGTTAA
TTAACAATTGACGCGTAATTCTACCGGGTAGGGGAGGCGCTTTTCCCAAGGCAGTCTGGAGCATGCGCTT
TAGCAGCCCCGCTGGGCACTTGGCGCTACACAAGTGGCCTCTGGCCTCGCACACATTCCACATCCACCGG
TAGGCGCCAACCGGCTCCGTTCTTTGGTGGCCCCTTCGCGCCACCTTCTACTCCTCCCCTAGTCAGGAAG
TTCCCCCCCGCCCCGCAGCTCGCGTCGTGCAGGACGTGACAAATGGAAGTAGCACGTCTCACTAGTCTCG
TGCAGATGGACAGCACCGCTGAGCAATGGAAGCGGGTAGGCCTTTGGGGCAGCGGCCAATAGCAGCTTTG
CTCCTTCGCTTTCTGGGCTCAGAGGCTGGGAAGGGGTGGGTCCGGGGGCGGGCTCAGGGGCGGGCTCAGG
GGCGGGGCGGGCGCCCGAAGGTCCTCCGGAGGCCCGGCATTCTGCACGCTTCAAAAGCGCACGTCTGCCG
CGCTGTTCTCCTCTTCCTCATCTCCGGGCCTTTCGACCTGCAGCCAATATGGGATCGGCCATTGAACAAG
ATGGATTGCACGCAGGTTCTCCGGCCGCTTGGGTGGAGAGGCTATTCGGCTATGACTGGGCACAACAGAC
AATCGGCTGCTCTGATGCCGCCGTGTTCCGGCTGTCAGCGCAGGGGCGCCCGGTTCTTTTTGTCAAGACC
GACCTGTCCGGTGCCCTGAATGAACTGCAGGACGAGGCAGCGCGGCTATCGTGGCTGGCCACGACGGGCG
TTCCTTGCGCAGCTGTGCTCGACGTTGTCACTGAAGCGGGAAGGGACTGGCTGCTATTGGGCGAAGTGCC
GGGGCAGGATCTCCTGTCATCTCACCTTGCTCCTGCCGAGAAAGTATCCATCATGGCTGATGCAATGCGG
CGGCTGCATACGCTTGATCCGGCTACCTGCCCATTCGACCACCAAGCGAAACATCGCATCGAGCGAGCAC
GTACTCGGATGGAAGCCGGTCTTGTCGATCAGGATGATCTGGACGAAGAGCATCAGGGGCTCGCGCCAGC
CGAACTGTTCGCCAGGCTCAAGGCGCGCATGCCCGACGGCGAGGATCTCGTCGTGACCCATGGCGATGCC
TGCTTGCCGAATATCATGGTGGAAAATGGCCGCTTTTCTGGATTCATCGACTGTGGCCGGCTGGGTGTGG
CGGACCGCTATCAGGACATAGCGTTGGCTACCCGTGATATTGCTGAAGAGCTTGGCGGCGAATGGGCTGA
CCGCTTCCTCGTGCTTTACGGTATCGCCGCTCCCGATTCGCAGCGCATCGCCTTCTATCGCCTTCTTGAC
GAGTTCTTCTGAGGGGATCCGTCGACCTGCAGCCAAGCTTATCGATACCGTCGAGATTTAATTAAGATAT
CATCAGTGGTCCAGGCTCTAGTTTTGACTCAACAATATCACCAGCTGAAGCCTATAGAGTACGAGCCATA
GATAAAATAAAAGATTTTATTTAGTCTCCAGAAAAAGGGGGGAATGAAAGACCCCACCTGTAGGTTTGGC
AAGCTAGCTTAAGTAACGCCATTTTGCAAGGCATGGAAAAATACATAACTGAGAATAGAGAAGTTCAGAT
CAAGGTCAGGAACAGATGGAACAGGGTCGACCCTAGAGAACCATCAGATGTTTCCAGGGTGCCCCAAGGA
CCTGAAATGACCCTGTGCCTTATTTGAACTAACCAATCAGTTCGCTTCTCGCTTCTGTTCGCGCGCTTCT
GCTCCCCGAGCTCAATAAAAGAGCCCACAACCCCTCACTCGGGGCGCCAGTCCTCCGATTGACTGAGTCG
CCCGGGTACCCGTGTATCCAATAAACCCTCTTGCAGTTGCATCCGACTTGTGGTCTCGCTGTTCCTTGGG
AGGGTCTCCTCTGAGTGATTGACTACCCACGACGGGGGTCTTTCATTTGGGGGCTCGTCCGGGATTTGGA
GACCCCTGCCCAGGGACCACCGACCCACCACCGGGAGGTAAGCTGGCTGCCTCGCGCGTTTCGGTGATGA
CGGTGAAAACCTCTGACACATGCAGCTCCCGGAGACGGTCACAGCTTGTCTGTAAGCGGATGCCGGGAGC
AGACAAGCCCGTCAGGGCGCGTCAGCGGGTGTTGGCGGGTGTCGGGGCGCAGCCATGACCCAGTCACGTA
GCGATAGCGGAGTGTAGATCCGGCTGTGGAATGTGTGTCAGTTAGGGTGTGGAAAGTCCCCAGGCTCCCC
AGCAGGCAGAAGTATGCAAAGCATGCATCTCAATTAGTCAGCAACCAGGTGTGGAAAGTCCCCAGGCTCC
CCAGCAGGCAGAAGTATGCAAAGCATGCATCTCAATTAGTCAGCAACCATAGTCCCGCCCCTAACTCCGC
CCATCCCGCCCCTAACTCCGCCCAGTTCCGCCCATTCTCCGCCCCATGGCTGACTAATTTTTTTTATTTA
TGCAGAGGCCGAGGCCGCCTCGGCCTCTGAGCTATTCCAGAAGTAGTGAGGAGGCTTTTTTGGAGGCCTA
GGCTTTTGCAAAAAGCTTACTGGCTTAACTATGCGGCATCAGAGCAGATTGTACTGAGAGTGCACCATAT
GCGGTGTGAAATACCGCACAGATGCGTAAGGAGAAAATACCGCATCAGGCGCTCTTCCGCTTCCTCGCTC
ACTGACTCGCTGCGCTCGGTCGTTCGGCTGCGGCGAGCGGTATCAGCTCACTCAAAGGCGGTAATACGGT
TATCCACAGAATCAGGGGATAACGCAGGAAAGAACATGTGAGCAAAAGGCCAGCAAAAGGCCAGGAACCG
TAAAAAGGCCGCGTTGCTGGCGTTTTTCCATAGGCTCCGCCCCCCTGACGAGCATCACAAAAATCGACGC
TCAAGTCAGAGGTGGCGAAACCCGACAGGACTATAAAGATACCAGGCGTTTCCCCCTGGAAGCTCCCTCG
TGCGCTCTCCTGTTCCGACCCTGCCGCTTACCGGATACCTGTCCGCCTTTCTCCCTTCGGGAAGCGTGGC
GCTTTCTCATAGCTCACGCTGTAGGTATCTCAGTTCGGTGTAGGTCGTTCGCTCCAAGCTGGGCTGTGTG
CACGAACCCCCCGTTCAGCCCGACCGCTGCGCCTTATCCGGTAACTATCGTCTTGAGTCCAACCCGGTAA
GACACGACTTATCGCCACTGGCAGCAGCCACTGGTAACAGGATTAGCAGAGCGAGGTATGTAGGCGGTGC
TACAGAGTTCTTGAAGTGGTGGCCTAACTACGGCTACACTAGAAGGACAGTATTTGGTATCTGCGCTCTG
CTGAAGCCAGTTACCTTCGGAAAAAGAGTTGGTAGCTCTTGATCCGGCAAACAAACCACCGCTGGTAGCG
GTGGTTTTTTTGTTTGCAAGCAGCAGATTACGCGCAGAAAAAAAGGATCTCAAGAAGATCCTTTGATCTT
TTCTACGGGGTCTGACGCTCAGTGGAACGAAAACTCACGTTAAGGGATTTTGGTCATGAGATTATCAAAA
AGGATCTTCACCTAGATCCTTTTAAATTAAAAATGAAGTTTTAAATCAATCTAAAGTATATATGAGTAAA
CTTGGTCTGACAGTTACCAATGCTTAATCAGTGAGGCACCTATCTCAGCGATCTGTCTATTTCGTTCATC
CATAGTTGCCTGACTCCCCGTCGTGTAGATAACTACGATACGGGAGGGCTTACCATCTGGCCCCAGTGCT
GCAATGATACCGCGAGACCCACGCTCACCGGCTCCAGATTTATCAGCAATAAACCAGCCAGCCGGAAGGG
CCGAGCGCAGAAGTGGTCCTGCAACTTTATCCGCCTCCATCCAGTCTATTAATTGTTGCCGGGAAGCTAG
AGTAAGTAGTTCGCCAGTTAATAGTTTGCGCAACGTTGTTGCCATTGCTGCAGGCATCGTGGTGTCACGC
TCGTCGTTTGGTATGGCTTCATTCAGCTCCGGTTCCCAACGATCAAGGCGAGTTACATGATCCCCCATGT
TGTGCAAAAAAGCGGTTAGCTCCTTCGGTCCTCCGATCGTTGTCAGAAGTAAGTTGGCCGCAGTGTTATC
ACTCATGGTTATGGCAGCACTGCATAATTCTCTTACTGTCATGCCATCCGTAAGATGCTTTTCTGTGACT
GGTGAGTACTCAACCAAGTCATTCTGAGAATAGTGTATGCGGCGACCGAGTTGCTCTTGCCCGGCGTCAA
CACGGGATAATACCGCGCCACATAGCAGAACTTTAAAAGTGCTCATCATTGGAAAACGTTCTTCGGGGCG
AAAACTCTCAAGGATCTTACCGCTGTTGAGATCCAGTTCGATGTAACCCACTCGTGCACCCAACTGATCT
TCAGCATCTTTTACTTTCACCAGCGTTTCTGGGTGAGCAAAAACAGGAAGGCAAAATGCCGCAAAAAAGG
GAATAAGGGCGACACGGAAATGTTGAATACTCATACTCTTCCTTTTTCAATATTATTGAAGCATTTATCA
GGGTTATTGTCTCATGAGCGGATACATATTTGAATGTATTTAGAAAAATAAACAAATAGGGGTTCCGCGC
ACATTTCCCCGAAAAGTGCCACCTGACGTCTAAGAAACCATTATTATCATGACATTAACCTATAAAAATA
GGCGTATCACGAGGCCCTTTCGTGTTCAAGAATTAGCTTGGCCATTGCATACGTTGTATCCATATCATAA
TATGTACATTTATATTGGCTCATGTCCAACATTACCGCCATGTTGACATTGATTATTGACTAGTTATTAA
TAGTAATCAATTACGGGGTCATTAGTTCATAGCCCATATATGGAGTTCCGCGTTACATAACTTACGGTAA
ATGGCCCGCCTGGCTGACCGCCCAACGACCCCCGCCCATTGACGTCAATAATGACGTATGTTCCCATAGT
AACGCCAATAGGGACTTTCCATTGACGTCAATGGGTGGAGTATTTACGGTAAACTGCCCACTTGGCAGTA
CATCAAGTGTATCATATGCCAAGTACGCCCCCTATTGACGTCAATGACGGTAAATGGCCCGCCTGGCATT
ATGCCCAGTACATGACCTTATGGGACTTTCCTACTTGGCAGTACATCTACGTATTAGTCATCGCTATTAC
CATGGTGATGCGGTTTTGGCAGTACATCAATGGGCGTGGATAGCGGTTTGACTCACGGGGATTTCCAAGT
CTCCACCCCATTGACGTCAATGGGAGTTTGTTTTGGCACCAAAATCAACGGGACTTTCCAAAATGTCGTA
ACAACTCCGCCCCATTGACGCAAATGGGCGGTAGGCGTGTACGGTGGGAGGTCTATATAAGCAGAGCTCA
ATAAAAGAGCCCACAACCCCTCACTCGGCGCGCCAGTCCTCCGATAGACTGCGTCGCCCGGGTACCCGTA
TTCCCAATAAAGCCTCTTGCTGTTTGCATCCGAATCGTGGTCTCGCTGTTCCTTGGGAGGGTCTCCTCTG
AGTGATTGACTACCCACGACGGGGGTCTTTCATTTGGGGGCTCGTCCGGGATTTGGAGACCCCTGCCCAG
GGACCACCGACCCACCACCGGGA
Features (pLannotate 1.2.2; 22 found; start..end, strand, type, name):
     63..337     +  misc_feature   MESV Ψ (fragment): packaging signal of murine embryonic stem cell virus
    404..819     +  CDS            gag (truncated): truncated Moloney murine leukemia virus (MMLV) gag gene lacking the start codon
    910..1150    +  promoter       U6 promoter: RNA polymerase III promoter for human U6 snRNA
   1200..1233    +  protein_bind   loxP: Cre-mediated recombination occurs in the 8-bp core sequence (GCATACAT). Cre recombinase
   1273..1306    +  protein_bind   loxP: Cre-mediated recombination occurs in the 8-bp core sequence (GCATACAT). Cre recombinase
   1307..1371    +  misc_RNA       tracrRNA (fragment): trans-activating CRISPR RNA for the Streptococcus pyogenes CRISPR/Cas9 system
   1378..1421    +  misc_RNA       gRNA scaffold (fragment): guide RNA scaffold for the Streptococcus pyogenes CRISPR/Cas9 system
   1566..2065    +  promoter       PGK promoter: mouse phosphoglycerate kinase 1 promoter
   2079..2882    +  CDS            NeoR/KanR: aminoglycoside phosphotransferase from Tn5; aph(3')-II (or nptII); confers resistance to neomycin, kanamycin, and G418 (Geneticin®)
   2904..2924    +  misc_feature   MCS (fragment): pBluescript multiple cloning site
   2942..3011    +  CDS            env (fragment): murine leukemia virus gPr80 envelope polyprotein precursor; env; proteolytically cleaved into gp70SU and p15TM subunits
   3053..3477    +  LTR            3' LTR (ΔU3): self-inactivating 3' long terminal repeat (LTR) from Moloney murine leukemia virus
   3546..3586    +  CDS            rop (fragment): Rop protein, which maintains plasmids at low copy number; rop
   3688..3726    +  misc_feature   bom (fragment): basis of mobility region from pBR322
   3743..4072    +  promoter       SV40 promoter: SV40 enhancer and early promoter
   4078..4179    +  misc_feature   bom (fragment): basis of mobility region from pBR322
   4365..4953    -  rep_origin     ori: high-copy-number ColE1/pMB1/pBR322/pUC origin of replication
   5124..5984    -  CDS            AmpR: β-lactamase; bla; confers resistance to ampicillin, carbenicillin, and related antibiotics
   5985..6089    -  promoter       AmpR promoter: bla
   6275..6654    +  enhancer       CMV enhancer: human cytomegalovirus immediate early enhancer
   6655..6858    +  promoter       CMV promoter: human cytomegalovirus (CMV) immediate early promoter
   6859..7034    +  LTR            5' LTR (truncated): truncated long terminal repeat from Moloney murine sarcoma virus
