[The description below was written by a language model from this plasmid's Addgene catalogue record and pLannotate feature annotations shown in this document.]
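Description:
p206-Switch-ON is an empty-backbone gammaretroviral vector, derived from pQCXIX, for expressing a Cre-activatable Cas9 guide RNA in mammalian cells. The viral genome is driven in packaging cells by a hybrid CMV enhancer/promoter fused to a truncated 5' LTR. It carries an MESV packaging signal with a truncated, start-codon-less gag segment, and it ends in a U3-deleted, self-inactivating 3' LTR, so that after integration the internal promoters rather than the LTR control expression. In bacteria the plasmid replicates from a ColE1/pUC-type origin and is selected with ampicillin. The catalogue entry lists it as low copy and propagated in a recombination-reducing strain, which is common for repeat-containing retroviral plasmids.

The payload is a human U6 (RNA polymerase III) promoter followed by a pair of BbsI sites for restriction cloning of a spacer, then a modified Streptococcus pyogenes sgRNA scaffold interrupted by a short segment flanked by two loxP sites in the same orientation. The annotation detects the scaffold only as tracrRNA and gRNA scaffold fragments downstream of the second loxP site, consistent with a re-engineered scaffold. The record does not describe what lies in the roughly 40 nt between the loxP sites. The "Switch-ON" name and associated publication indicate that the guide is inactive until Cre excises this element, leaving a functional scaffold. A downstream mouse PGK promoter drives NeoR, allowing G418 selection of transduced cells. The vector is intended for conditional or temporally controlled CRISPR editing, including sequential editing of two loci when combined with a complementary Cre-inactivated guide design.
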