Addgene plasmid #217885: p206-Switch-ON
Purpose: (Empty Backbone) Retroviral Switch-ON vector for sgRNA expression; U6-BbsIx2-SWITCH-ON-scaffold; neoR
Depositing lab: Ulrich Elling. Depositing organization: Institut fuer Molekulare Biotechnologie (IMBA). Publication: CRISPR-Switch regulates sgRNA activity by Cre recombination for sequential editing of two loci. Chylinski K, Hubmann M, Hanna RE, Yanchus C, Michlits G, Uijttewaal ECH, Doench J, Schramek D, Elling U. Nat Commun. 2019 Nov 29;10(1):5454. doi: 10.1038/s41467-019-13403-y. PubMed 31784531.
Backbone
  Vector backbone: pQCXIX
  Backbone manufacturer: derivative of pQCXIX was a kind gift of J Zuber and T Hoffmann (Fellmann et al Cell Rep. 2013 Dec 26;5(6):1704-13)
  Vector type: Mammalian Expression, Retroviral, Cre/Lox, CRISPR
  Promoter: hU6
  Selectable markers: Neomycin (select with G418)
Growth in bacteria
  Bacterial resistance: Ampicillin, 100 μg/mL
  Growth temperature: 37°C
  Growth strain: NEB Stable
  Copy number: Low Copy
Gene/Insert
  Cloning method: Restriction Enzyme
  Sequencing primers: 5′ GCATATACGATACAAGGCTGTTAGAGAG
Terms and licenses: Academic/Nonprofit Terms; Industry Terms: Not Available to Industry
How to cite: p206-Switch-ON was a gift from Ulrich Elling (Addgene plasmid # 217885 ; http://n2t.net/addgene:217885 ; RRID:Addgene_217885)
